Addgene plasmid #108086: pISH-Vmn2r118
Purpose: Preparation of RNA probe for ISH of mouse Vmn2r118 gene
Depositing lab: Peter Mombaerts. Depositing organization: Max Planck Research Unit for Neurogenetics. Publication: Subpopulations of vomeronasal sensory neurons with coordinated coexpression of type 2 vomeronasal receptor genes are differentially dependent on Vmn2r1. Akiyoshi S, Ishii T, Bai Z, Mombaerts P. Eur J Neurosci. 2018 Apr;47(7):887-900. doi: 10.1111/ejn.13875. Epub 2018 Mar 25. PubMed 29465786.
Backbone
  Vector backbone: pGEM-T Easy
  Backbone manufacturer: Promega
  Backbone size w/o insert (bp): 3015
  Total vector size (bp): 3500
  Vector type: in vitro transcription
Growth in bacteria
  Bacterial resistance: Ampicillin, 100 μg/mL
  Growth temperature: 37°C
  Growth strain: DH5alpha
  Copy number: High Copy
Gene/Insert
  Gene/Insert name: Vmn2r118
  Species: M. musculus (mouse)
  Insert size (bp): 485
  Mutation: changed T to C at nt 830 of NM_001104582.1
  Entrez Gene: Vmn2r118 (a.k.a. EG383258, EG668547, Vmn2r119)
  Cloning method: Unknown
  Sequencing primers: 5′ SP6; 3′ T7
Terms and licenses: Academic/Nonprofit Terms; Industry Terms: Not Available to Industry
How to cite: pISH-Vmn2r118 was a gift from Peter Mombaerts (Addgene plasmid # 108086 ; http://n2t.net/addgene:108086 ; RRID:Addgene_108086)
