[The description below was written by a language model from this plasmid's Addgene catalogue record and pLannotate feature annotations shown in this document.]
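Description:
pISH-Vmn2r118 is an in vitro transcription plasmid built on the pGEM-T Easy backbone and intended as a template for making RNA probes for in situ hybridization against the mouse Vmn2r118 gene, a type 2 vomeronasal receptor gene. The 3.5 kb plasmid is maintained in E. coli at high copy through a ColE1/pUC-type origin and is selected with ampicillin via the β-lactamase gene and its own promoter. An f1 origin is also present, a standard backbone element that permits single-stranded DNA production.

The payload is a 485 bp fragment of Vmn2r118, which carries a single T-to-C change relative to the reference transcript. The feature table does not annotate the insert itself, but it lies in the gap between the SP6 promoter and the oppositely oriented T7 promoter in the multiple cloning region. These two convergent bacteriophage promoters allow either strand of the insert to be transcribed in vitro, so that antisense and sense (control) riboprobes can be produced from the same plasmid. The record does not state which promoter yields the antisense strand, nor the cloning method. A short annotation in this region matching a hornet peptide is most likely a spurious similarity hit from automated annotation rather than a designed element.

The surrounding lac promoter, operator, CAP binding site and lacZα fragment are remnants of the backbone's blue/white screening system, which is disrupted by the insert and plays no role in probe synthesis. The short lacI and bom fragments are likewise backbone remnants. The plasmid belongs to work examining coexpression of vomeronasal receptor genes in subpopulations of sensory neurons.
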