Features (pLannotate 1.2.2; 13 found; start..end, strand, type, name):
    105..126     +  protein_bind   CAP binding site: CAP binding activates transcription in the presence of cAMP. E. coli catabolite activator protein
    141..171     +  promoter       lac promoter: promoter for the E. coli lac operon
    179..195     +  protein_bind   lac operator: The lac repressor binds to the lac operator to inhibit transcription in E. coli. This inhibition can be relieved by adding lactose or isopropyl-β-D-thiogalactopyranoside (IPTG). lac repressor encoded by lacI
    237..255     +  promoter       SP6 promoter: promoter for bacteriophage SP6 RNA polymerase
    267..329     +  CDS            VESPI_VESMG (fragment): Experimental evidence at protein level: Swiss-Prot protein existence level 1. Shows contractile activity on isolated ileum smooth muscle. From Vespa magnifica (Hornet).
    878..896     -  promoter       T7 promoter: promoter for bacteriophage T7 RNA polymerase
    899..1056    +  CDS            lacZα (fragment): LacZα fragment of β-galactosidase; lacZ fragment
   1060..1488    +  rep_origin     f1 ori (sequence partly withheld): f1 bacteriophage origin of replication; arrow indicates direction of (+) strand synthesis
   1516..1566    -  misc_feature   bom (fragment): basis of mobility region from pBR322
   1593..1697    +  promoter       AmpR promoter: bla
   1698..2558    +  CDS            AmpR: β-lactamase; bla; confers resistance to ampicillin, carbenicillin, and related antibiotics
   2729..3317    +  rep_origin     ori: high-copy-number ColE1/pMB1/pBR322/pUC origin of replication
   3500..92      +  CDS            lacI (fragment) (across the origin): lac repressor; lacI; The lac repressor binds to the lac operator to inhibit transcription in E. coli. This inhibition can be relieved by adding lactose or isopropyl-β-D-thiogalactopyranoside (IPTG).
>Addgene plasmid #108086 | pISH-Vmn2r118 | addgene full sequence | sequence record 210091 | Addgene NGS Result
CGCCCAATACGCAAACCGCCTCTCCCCGCGCGTTGGCCGATTCATTAATGCAGCTGGCACGACAGGTTTC
CCGACTGGAAAGCGGGCAGTGAGCGCAACGCAATTAATGTGAGTTAGCTCACTCATTAGGCACCCCAGGC
TTTACACTTTATGCTTCCGGCTCGTATGTTGTGTGGAATTGTGAGCGGATAACAATTTCACACAGGAAAC
AGCTATGACCATGATTACGCCAAGCTATTTAGGTGACACTATAGAATACTCAAGCTATGCATCCAACGCG
TTGGGAGCTCTCCCATATGGTCGACCTGCAGGCGGCCGCGAATTCACTAGTGATTGGAGAACCGAATACT
GCTTTAGAAGTGAGCTTTAAACATTGGAAATATTTAGGCACACAGAAAATCTGGTTCACCACCTCACAAT
GGGATGCCATCACAAGGGAGAAAGACTTCAGCCTTACTTCATTTTATGGGACTCTCACTATTTCACAATA
TCATGGAGATGTTTCAACTTTAAATAATTTTTTTCAGGGAGCGAATCTTTCTAAGGACACACATTATTTT
TCTTCTGAAAGACTTGGGTGGATGTACTTTAACTGTTCAATATTAAAATCTAACTGTAAAACACCAAACC
AGTGCACATCCAGCAACTTATTGGAATGGTTACCACGGCACAGTTTTGACATGGCCATGAATGATGAGAG
TTACAATATATACAATGCTATATATGCTGTGGCTCATGCTCTCCATGAAATGGTCCTTCAAAAAATAGAT
TTTCAGCAACTGGAAAATGTGACCCAACTAATGCAGGAGTGCGTGCAGAATCGAATTCCCGCGGCCGCCA
TGGCGGCCGGGAGCATGCGACGTCGGGCCCAATTCGCCCTATAGTGAGTCGTATTACAATTCACTGGCCG
TCGTTTTACAACGTCGTGACTGGGAAAACCCTGGCGTTACCCAACTTAATCGCCTTGCAGCACATCCCCC
TTTCGCCAGCTGGCGTAATAGCGAAGAGGCCCGCACCGATCGCCCTTCCCAACAGTTGCGCAGCCTGAAT
GGCGAATGG
[124 nt withheld, positions 1060-1183]
C
[91 nt withheld, positions 1185-1275]
A
[49 nt withheld, positions 1277-1325]
CCTTTGACGTTGGAGTCCACGTTCTTT
[37 nt withheld, positions 1353-1389]
ACCCTATCTCGGTCTATTCTTTTGATTTATAAGGGATTTTGCCGATTTCGGCCTATTGGTTAAAAAATGA
GCTGATTTAACAAAAATTTAACGCGAATTTTAACAAAATATTAACGCTTACAATTTCCTGATGCGGTATT
TTCTCCTTACGCATCTGTGCGGTATTTCACACCGCATCAGGTGGCACTTTTCGGGGAAATGTGCGCGGAA
CCCCTATTTGTTTATTTTTCTAAATACATTCAAATATGTATCCGCTCATGAGACAATAACCCTGATAAAT
GCTTCAATAATATTGAAAAAGGAAGAGTATGAGTATTCAACATTTCCGTGTCGCCCTTATTCCCTTTTTT
GCGGCATTTTGCCTTCCTGTTTTTGCTCACCCAGAAACGCTGGTGAAAGTAAAAGATGCTGAAGATCAGT
TGGGTGCACGAGTGGGTTACATCGAACTGGATCTCAACAGCGGTAAGATCCTTGAGAGTTTTCGCCCCGA
AGAACGTTTTCCAATGATGAGCACTTTTAAAGTTCTGCTATGTGGCGCGGTATTATCCCGTATTGACGCC
GGGCAAGAGCAACTCGGTCGCCGCATACACTATTCTCAGAATGACTTGGTTGAGTACTCACCAGTCACAG
AAAAGCATCTTACGGATGGCATGACAGTAAGAGAATTATGCAGTGCTGCCATAACCATGAGTGATAACAC
TGCGGCCAACTTACTTCTGACAACGATCGGAGGACCGAAGGAGCTAACCGCTTTTTTGCACAACATGGGG
GATCATGTAACTCGCCTTGATCGTTGGGAACCGGAGCTGAATGAAGCCATACCAAACGACGAGCGTGACA
CCACGATGCCTGTAGCAATGGCAACAACGTTGCGCAAACTATTAACTGGCGAACTACTTACTCTAGCTTC
CCGGCAACAATTAATAGACTGGATGGAGGCGGATAAAGTTGCAGGACCACTTCTGCGCTCGGCCCTTCCG
GCTGGCTGGTTTATTGCTGATAAATCTGGAGCCGGTGAGCGTGGGTCTCGCGGTATCATTGCAGCACTGG
GGCCAGATGGTAAGCCCTCCCGTATCGTAGTTATCTACACGACGGGGAGTCAGGCAACTATGGATGAACG
AAATAGACAGATCGCTGAGATAGGTGCCTCACTGATTAAGCATTGGTAACTGTCAGACCAAGTTTACTCA
TATATACTTTAGATTGATTTAAAACTTCATTTTTAATTTAAAAGGATCTAGGTGAAGATCCTTTTTGATA
ATCTCATGACCAAAATCCCTTAACGTGAGTTTTCGTTCCACTGAGCGTCAGACCCCGTAGAAAAGATCAA
AGGATCTTCTTGAGATCCTTTTTTTCTGCGCGTAATCTGCTGCTTGCAAACAAAAAAACCACCGCTACCA
GCGGTGGTTTGTTTGCCGGATCAAGAGCTACCAACTCTTTTTCCGAAGGTAACTGGCTTCAGCAGAGCGC
AGATACCAAATACTGTTCTTCTAGTGTAGCCGTAGTTAGGCCACCACTTCAAGAACTCTGTAGCACCGCC
TACATACCTCGCTCTGCTAATCCTGTTACCAGTGGCTGCTGCCAGTGGCGATAAGTCGTGTCTTACCGGG
TTGGACTCAAGACGATAGTTACCGGATAAGGCGCAGCGGTCGGGCTGAACGGGGGGTTCGTGCACACAGC
CCAGCTTGGAGCGAACGACCTACACCGAACTGAGATACCTACAGCGTGAGCTATGAGAAAGCGCCACGCT
TCCCGAAGGGAGAAAGGCGGACAGGTATCCGGTAAGCGGCAGGGTCGGAACAGGAGAGCGCACGAGGGAG
CTTCCAGGGGGAAACGCCTGGTATCTTTATAGTCCTGTCGGGTTTCGCCACCTCTGACTTGAGCGTCGAT
TTTTGTGATGCTCGTCAGGGGGGCGGAGCCTATGGAAAAACGCCAGCAACGCGGCCTTTTTACGGTTCCT
GGCCTTTTGCTGGCCTTTTGCTCACATGTTCTTTCCTGCGTTATCCCCTGATTCTGTGGATAACCGTATT
ACCGCCTTTGAGTGAGCTGATACCGCTCGCCGCAGCCGAACGACCGAGCGCAGCGAGTCAGTGAGCGAGG
AAGCGGAAGAG
