>Addgene plasmid #108086 | pISH-Vmn2r118 | depositor partial sequence | sequence record 203893 | nt 822-1306 of NM_001104582.1
TGGAGAACCGAATACTGCTTTAGAAGTGAGCTTTAAACATTGGAAATATTTAGGCACACAGAAAATCTGG
TTCACCACCTCACAATGGGATGCCATCACAAGGGAGAAAGACTTCAGCCTTACTTCATTTTATGGGACTC
TCACTATTTCACAATATCATGGAGATGTTTCAACTTTAAATAATTTTTTTCAGGGAGCGAATCTTTCTAA
GGACACACATTATTTTTCTTCTGAAAGACTTGGGTGGATGTACTTTAACTGTTCAATATTAAAATCTAAC
TGTAAAACACCAAACCAGTGCACATCCAGCAACTTATTGGAATGGTTACCACGGCACAGTTTTGACATGG
CCATGAATGATGAGAGTTACAATATATACAATGCTATATATGCTGTGGCTCATGCTCTCCATGAAATGGT
CCTTCAAAAAATAGATTTTCAGCAACTGGAAAATGTGACCCAACTAATGCAGGAGTGCGTGCAGA
